Addgene plasmid #185326: ApoE3_mCh-SspB (pBS1144)
Purpose: For the mammalian expression of the human protein ApoE3 attached to SspB for light inducible binding to iLID scaffolds. Systems like this can be used to induce condensate formation
Depositing lab: Pamela Silver. Publication: Natural and Designed Proteins Inspired by Extremotolerant Organisms Can Form Condensates and Attenuate Apoptosis in Human Cells. Veling MT, Nguyen DT, Thadani NN, Oster ME, Rollins NJ, Brock KP, Bethel NP, Lim S, Baker D, Way JC, Marks DS, Chang RL, Silver PA. ACS Synth Biol. 2022 Mar 18;11(3):1292-1302. doi: 10.1021/acssynbio.1c00572. Epub 2022 Feb 18. PubMed 35176859.
Backbone
  Vector backbone: YK 02 mCh SspB
  Vector type: Mammalian Expression
Growth in bacteria
  Bacterial resistance: Ampicillin, 100 μg/mL
  Growth temperature: 37°C
  Growth strain: DH5alpha
  Copy number: High Copy
Gene/Insert
  Gene/Insert name: ApoE3
  Species: H. sapiens (human)
  Insert size (bp): 954
  Cloning method: Gibson Cloning
Terms and licenses: Academic/Nonprofit Terms; Industry Terms: Not Available to Industry
Depositor comments: This plasmid encodes a protein fused to SspB. SspB will bind to iLID upon exposure to blue light. We used it to test for light inducible condensate formations using a scaffold protein (FTH1) bound to iLID which was expressed off a separate plasmid (see pBS1042 for the scaffold protein).
How to cite: ApoE3_mCh-SspB (pBS1144) was a gift from Pamela Silver (Addgene plasmid # 185326 ; http://n2t.net/addgene:185326 ; RRID:Addgene_185326)
