[The description below was written by a language model from this plasmid's Addgene catalogue record and pLannotate feature annotations shown in this document.]
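Description:
ApoE3_mCh-SspB (pBS1144) is a 6,959 bp mammalian expression plasmid built on the YK 02 mCh SspB backbone, into which the human ApoE3 coding sequence (about 954 bp) was inserted by Gibson cloning. It is propagated in E. coli as a high-copy plasmid through a ColE1/pUC-type origin and selected with ampicillin via the β-lactamase gene. An f1 origin is also present. A second marker cassette places a bleomycin/Zeocin resistance gene (Sh ble) under tandem SV40 early and bacterial EM7 promoters with an SV40 polyadenylation signal, which in principle allows selection in mammalian cells as well as bacteria, although the record does not describe such use.

The expression unit is driven by the CMV immediate early enhancer and promoter, followed by a T7 promoter and then a single arrangement of three coding segments in the same orientation: APOE, mCherry and an SspB fragment, terminated by the bovine growth hormone polyadenylation signal. As the name and layout indicate, the product is ApoE3 fused at its C-terminal side to mCherry and SspB, so the protein can be followed by red fluorescence. SspB is the binding partner of iLID, and the two associate upon blue light exposure. The depositors co-expressed this construct with a separate plasmid encoding an iLID-tagged FTH1 scaffold, so that illumination recruits the ApoE3 fusion onto the multivalent scaffold. This provides a test of whether the protein can drive light-inducible condensate formation in human cells. Small annotated fragments such as the truncated HIV-1 LTR, bom, and lac elements appear to be backbone remnants rather than functional parts.
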