Features (pLannotate 1.2.2; 23 found; start..end, strand, type, name):
     40..92      -  misc_feature   bom (fragment): basis of mobility region from pBR322
    247..626     +  enhancer       CMV enhancer: human cytomegalovirus immediate early enhancer
    627..830     +  promoter       CMV promoter: human cytomegalovirus (CMV) immediate early promoter
    826..859     +  LTR            5' LTR (truncated) (fragment): truncated 5' long terminal repeat (LTR) from HIV-1
    875..893     +  promoter       T7 promoter: promoter for bacteriophage T7 RNA polymerase
    917..1867    +  CDS            APOE: APOE_HUMAN - Experimental evidence at protein level: Swiss-Prot protein existence level 1. (Microbial infection) Through its interaction with HCV envelope glycoprotein E2, participates in the attachment of HCV to HSPGs and other receptors (LDLr, VLDLr, and SR-B1) on the cell surface and to the assembly, maturation and infectivity of HCV viral particles (PubMed:25122793, PubMed:29695434). This interaction is probably promoted via the up-regulation of cellular autophagy by the virus (PubMed:29695434). From Homo sapiens (Human).
   1892..2599    +  CDS            mCherry: mCherry is a basic (constitutively fluorescent) red fluorescent protein published in 2004, derived from Discosoma sp.. It is reported to be a very rapidly-maturing monomer with low acid sensitivity.
   2630..2959    +  CDS            sspB (fragment): SSPB_HAEIN - Experimental evidence at protein level: Swiss-Prot protein existence level 1. Also stimulates degradation of the N-terminus of RseA (residues 1-108, alone or in complex with sigma-E) by ClpX-ClpP in a non-ssrA-mediated fashion. From Haemophilus influenzae (strain ATCC 51907 / DSM 11121 / KW20 / Rd).
   2985..3209    +  polyA_signal   bGH poly(A) signal: bovine growth hormone polyadenylation signal
   3213..3234    +  promoter       SV40 promoter (fragment): SV40 enhancer and early promoter
   3255..3683    +  rep_origin     f1 ori (sequence partly withheld): f1 bacteriophage origin of replication; arrow indicates direction of (+) strand synthesis
   3697..4026    +  promoter       SV40 promoter: SV40 enhancer and early promoter
   4074..4121    +  promoter       EM7 promoter: synthetic bacterial promoter&nbsp
   4140..4514    +  CDS            BleoR: antibiotic-binding protein; Sh ble from Streptoalloteichus hindustanus; confers resistance to bleomycin, phleomycin, and Zeocin™
   4524..4649    +  CDS            ble (fragment): BLE_KLEPN - Experimental evidence at protein level: Swiss-Prot protein existence level 1. Binding protein with a strong affinity to the bleomycin family of antibiotics. Binds to CL990; an antimitotic-antibiotic compound. From Klebsiella pneumoniae.
   4644..4765    +  polyA_signal   SV40 poly(A) signal: SV40 polyadenylation signal
   4838..4854    -  protein_bind   lac operator: The lac repressor binds to the lac operator to inhibit transcription in E. coli. This inhibition can be relieved by adding lactose or isopropyl-β-D-thiogalactopyranoside (IPTG). lac repressor encoded by lacI
   4862..4892    -  promoter       lac promoter: promoter for the E. coli lac operon
   4907..4928    -  protein_bind   CAP binding site: CAP binding activates transcription in the presence of cAMP. E. coli catabolite activator protein
   4941..5033    -  CDS            lacI (fragment): lac repressor; lacI; The lac repressor binds to the lac operator to inhibit transcription in E. coli. This inhibition can be relieved by adding lactose or isopropyl-β-D-thiogalactopyranoside (IPTG).
   5216..5804    -  rep_origin     ori: high-copy-number ColE1/pMB1/pBR322/pUC origin of replication
   5975..6835    -  CDS            AmpR: β-lactamase; bla; confers resistance to ampicillin, carbenicillin, and related antibiotics
   6836..6940    -  promoter       AmpR promoter: bla
>Addgene plasmid #185326 | ApoE3_mCh-SspB (pBS1144) | addgene full sequence | sequence record 363998 | Addgene NGS Result
CCACCTGACGTCGACGGATCGGGAGATCTCCCGATCCCCTATGGTGCACTCTCAGTACAATCTGCTCTGA
TGCCGCATAGTTAAGCCAGTATCTGCTCCCTGCTTGTGTGTTGGAGGTCGCTGAGTAGTGCGCGAGCAAA
ATTTAAGCTACAACAAGGCAAGGCTTGACCGACAATTGCATGAAGAATCTGCTTAGGGTTAGGCGTTTTG
CGCTGCTTCGCGATGTACGGGCCAGATATACGCGTTGACATTGATTATTGACTAGTTATTAATAGTAATC
AATTACGGGGTCATTAGTTCATAGCCCATATATGGAGTTCCGCGTTACATAACTTACGGTAAATGGCCCG
CCTGGCTGACCGCCCAACGACCCCCGCCCATTGACGTCAATAATGACGTATGTTCCCATAGTAACGCCAA
TAGGGACTTTCCATTGACGTCAATGGGTGGAGTATTTACGGTAAACTGCCCACTTGGCAGTACATCAAGT
GTATCATATGCCAAGTACGCCCCCTATTGACGTCAATGACGGTAAATGGCCCGCCTGGCATTATGCCCAG
TACATGACCTTATGGGACTTTCCTACTTGGCAGTACATCTACGTATTAGTCATCGCTATTACCATGGTGA
TGCGGTTTTGGCAGTACATCAATGGGCGTGGATAGCGGTTTGACTCACGGGGATTTCCAAGTCTCCACCC
CATTGACGTCAATGGGAGTTTGTTTTGGCACCAAAATCAACGGGACTTTCCAAAATGTCGTAACAACTCC
GCCCCATTGACGCAAATGGGCGGTAGGCGTGTACGGTGGGAGGTCTATATAAGCAGAGCTCTCTGGCTAA
CTAGAGAACCCACTGCTTACTGGCTTATCGAAATTAATACGACTCACTATAGGGAGACCCAAGCTGGCTA
GCCACCATGAAAGTGTTATGGGCAGCATTGTTGGTGACATTTTTAGCTGGGTGCCAGGCCAAAGTGGAAC
AAGCAGTGGAAACAGAACCTGAACCTGAACTGAGACAGCAGACCGAATGGCAAAGTGGCCAGAGATGGGA
ACTGGCCCTGGGGAGATTTTGGGACTATCTGAGATGGGTGCAGACCCTGAGCGAGCAGGTGCAGGAGGAG
CTCCTGAGCTCTCAGGTGACACAGGAACTGAGAGCCCTGATGGACGAGACTATGAAGGAACTGAAGGCCT
ACAAATCTGAGCTGGAAGAGCAGCTGACCCCCGTGGCTGAAGAGACCCGCGCTCGCTTGTCCAAAGAGCT
CCAGGCCGCCCAGGCCCGGCTGGGTGCCGATATGGAGGACGTCTGCGGCCGCCTGGTCCAGTACCGCGGG
GAAGTGCAGGCTATGCTGGGGCAGTCTACAGAGGAGCTCCGGGTCAGACTGGCCTCTCACCTGCGGAAGC
TGAGGAAGAGGTTGCTCCGCGACGCCGACGACCTCCAGAAGCGCCTGGCTGTGTACCAGGCCGGCGCCCG
GGAAGGCGCCGAGCGCGGACTCTCCGCTATCAGGGAGCGGCTCGGCCCTCTGGTTGAACAGGGCAGAGTC
AGGGCTGCCACTGTGGGGAGCCTCGCCGGACAGCCCCTCCAGGAGAGAGCCCAGGCCTGGGGCGAGCGCC
TGCGAGCTAGAATGGAGGAGATGGGGTCCAGAACCCGCGACCGCCTGGACGAAGTGAAGGAGCAGGTGGC
CGAGGTGCGTGCCAAACTGGAGGAACAGGCCCAGCAGATCCGCCTCCAGGCTGAGGCCTTCCAGGCCAGA
CTGAAGAGCTGGTTTGAGCCTCTTGTGGAGGATATGCAGCGGCAGTGGGCCGGGCTGGTCGAGAAGGTGC
AGGCCGCCGTGGGCACTTCCGCCGCCCCTGTCCCCAGCGACAACCATTCCGGAGGCGGCGGATCCGGCGG
AATGGTGTCTAAAGGCGAGGAGGATAACATGGCTATAATCAAGGAATTTATGAGGTTCAAGGTGCATATG
GAGGGATCTGTGAACGGTCACGAGTTCGAAATCGAGGGCGAAGGCGAGGGGCGACCCTATGAAGGGACAC
AGACGGCCAAACTGAAGGTGACCAAGGGTGGCCCCCTGCCTTTCGCCTGGGACATCCTGTCACCCCAGTT
TATGTACGGCTCTAAGGCTTACGTTAAGCACCCTGCCGATATTCCGGACTACTTGAAACTGAGCTTCCCT
GAAGGGTTCAAGTGGGAACGGGTAATGAATTTTGAGGATGGCGGTGTAGTCACAGTTACCCAGGACAGCT
CTCTTCAGGACGGAGAATTTATCTATAAGGTTAAACTTCGGGGCACTAACTTCCCATCAGACGGCCCCGT
GATGCAGAAGAAAACTATGGGCTGGGAAGCCAGCTCAGAACGCATGTATCCCGAGGACGGAGCACTGAAG
GGAGAAATCAAGCAGCGACTCAAGCTGAAGGATGGGGGACATTATGATGCTGAGGTCAAAACCACCTATA
AGGCCAAGAAACCCGTTCAGCTTCCTGGGGCATACAACGTGAATATCAAACTGGATATTACATCCCATAA
CGAAGACTATACCATCGTGGAACAGTACGAGCGGGCCGAGGGCAGACATAGCACAGGGGGCATGGATGAA
TTGTACAAGGCGGCCGGATCCGGTGGTACCTCTGGAGGTAGCTCCCCGAAACGCCCTAAGCTGCTGCGTG
AATATTACGATTGGCTGGTTGATAACAGCTTTACCCCATATCTGGTGGTGGATGCCACATACCTGGGCGT
GAACGTGCCCGTGGAGTATGTGAAAGACGGTCAGATCGTGCTGAATCTGTCTGCAAGTGCGACCGGCAAC
CTGCAACTGACAAATGATTTTATCCAGTTCAACGCCCGCTTTAAGGGCGTGTCTCGTGAACTGTATATCC
CGATGGGTGCCGCTCTGGCCATTTACGCTCGCGAGAACGGCGATGGTGTGATGTTCGAACCAGAAGAAAT
CTATGACGAGCTGAATATTGGTTAAACCCGCTGATCAGCCTCGACTGTGCCTTCTAGTTGCCAGCCATCT
GTTGTTTGCCCCTCCCCCGTGCCTTCCTTGACCCTGGAAGGTGCCACTCCCACTGTCCTTTCCTAATAAA
ATGAGGAAATTGCATCGCATTGTCTGAGTAGGTGTCATTCTATTCTGGGGGGTGGGGTGGGGCAGGACAG
CAAGGGGGAGGATTGGGAAGACAATAGCAGGCATGCTGGGGATGCGGTGGGCTCTATGGCTTCTGAGGCG
GAAAGAACCAGCTGGGGCTCTAGGGGGTATCCCC
[124 nt withheld, positions 3255-3378]
C
[91 nt withheld, positions 3380-3470]
A
[49 nt withheld, positions 3472-3520]
CCTTTGACGTTGGAGTCCACGTTCTTT
[37 nt withheld, positions 3548-3584]
ACCCTATCTCGGTCTATTCTTTTGATTTATAAGGGATTTTGCCGATTTCGGCCTATTGGTTAAAAAATGA
GCTGATTTAACAAAAATTTAACGCGAATTAATTCTGTGGAATGTGTGTCAGTTAGGGTGTGGAAAGTCCC
CAGGCTCCCCAGCAGGCAGAAGTATGCAAAGCATGCATCTCAATTAGTCAGCAACCAGGTGTGGAAAGTC
CCCAGGCTCCCCAGCAGGCAGAAGTATGCAAAGCATGCATCTCAATTAGTCAGCAACCATAGTCCCGCCC
CTAACTCCGCCCATCCCGCCCCTAACTCCGCCCAGTTCCGCCCATTCTCCGCCCCATGGCTGACTAATTT
TTTTTATTTATGCAGAGGCCGAGGCCGCCTCTGCCTCTGAGCTATTCCAGAAGTAGTGAGGAGGCTTTTT
TGGAGGCCTAGGCTTTTGCAAAAAGCTCCCGGGAGCTTGTATATCCATTTTCGGATCTGATCAGCACGTG
TTGACAATTAATCATCGGCATAGTATATCGGCATAGTATAATACGACAAGGTGAGGAACTAAACCATGGC
CAAGTTGACCAGTGCCGTTCCGGTGCTCACCGCGCGCGACGTCGCCGGAGCGGTCGAGTTCTGGACCGAC
CGGCTCGGGTTCTCCCGGGACTTCGTGGAGGACGACTTCGCCGGTGTGGTCCGGGACGACGTGACCCTGT
TCATCAGCGCGGTCCAGGACCAGGTGGTGCCGGACAACACCCTGGCCTGGGTGTGGGTGCGCGGCCTGGA
CGAGCTGTACGCCGAGTGGTCGGAGGTCGTGTCCACGAACTTCCGGGACGCCTCCGGGCCGGCCATGACC
GAGATCGGCGAGCAGCCGTGGGGGCGGGAGTTCGCCCTGCGCGACCCGGCCGGCAACTGCGTGCACTTCG
TGGCCGAGGAGCAGGACTGACACGTGCTACGAGATTTCGATTCCACCGCCGCCTTCTATGAAAGGTTGGG
CTTCGGAATCGTTTTCCGGGACGCCGGCTGGATGATCCTCCAGCGCGGGGATCTCATGCTGGAGTTCTTC
GCCCACCCCAACTTGTTTATTGCAGCTTATAATGGTTACAAATAAAGCAATAGCATCACAAATTTCACAA
ATAAAGCATTTTTTTCACTGCATTCTAGTTGTGGTTTGTCCAAACTCATCAATGTATCTTATCATGTCTG
TATACCGTCGACCTCTAGCTAGAGCTTGGCGTAATCATGGTCATAGCTGTTTCCTGTGTGAAATTGTTAT
CCGCTCACAATTCCACACAACATACGAGCCGGAAGCATAAAGTGTAAAGCCTGGGGTGCCTAATGAGTGA
GCTAACTTACATTAATTGCGTTGCGCTCACTGCCCGCTTTCCAGTCGGGAAACCTGTCGTGCCAGCTGCA
TTAATGAATCGGCCAACGCGCGGGGAGAGGCGGTTTGCGTATTGGGCGCTCTTCCGCTTCCTCGCTCACT
GACTCGCTGCGCTCGGTCGTTCGGCTGCGGCGAGCGGTATCAGCTCACTCAAAGGCGGTAATACGGTTAT
CCACAGAATCAGGGGATAACGCAGGAAAGAACATGTGAGCAAAAGGCCAGCAAAAGGCCAGGAACCGTAA
AAAGGCCGCGTTGCTGGCGTTTTTCCATAGGCTCCGCCCCCCTGACGAGCATCACAAAAATCGACGCTCA
AGTCAGAGGTGGCGAAACCCGACAGGACTATAAAGATACCAGGCGTTTCCCCCTGGAAGCTCCCTCGTGC
GCTCTCCTGTTCCGACCCTGCCGCTTACCGGATACCTGTCCGCCTTTCTCCCTTCGGGAAGCGTGGCGCT
TTCTCATAGCTCACGCTGTAGGTATCTCAGTTCGGTGTAGGTCGTTCGCTCCAAGCTGGGCTGTGTGCAC
GAACCCCCCGTTCAGCCCGACCGCTGCGCCTTATCCGGTAACTATCGTCTTGAGTCCAACCCGGTAAGAC
ACGACTTATCGCCACTGGCAGCAGCCACTGGTAACAGGATTAGCAGAGCGAGGTATGTAGGCGGTGCTAC
AGAGTTCTTGAAGTGGTGGCCTAACTACGGCTACACTAGAAGAACAGTATTTGGTATCTGCGCTCTGCTG
AAGCCAGTTACCTTCGGAAAAAGAGTTGGTAGCTCTTGATCCGGCAAACAAACCACCGCTGGTAGCGGTG
GTTTTTTTGTTTGCAAGCAGCAGATTACGCGCAGAAAAAAAGGATCTCAAGAAGATCCTTTGATCTTTTC
TACGGGGTCTGACGCTCAGTGGAACGAAAACTCACGTTAAGGGATTTTGGTCATGAGATTATCAAAAAGG
ATCTTCACCTAGATCCTTTTAAATTAAAAATGAAGTTTTAAATCAATCTAAAGTATATATGAGTAAACTT
GGTCTGACAGTTACCAATGCTTAATCAGTGAGGCACCTATCTCAGCGATCTGTCTATTTCGTTCATCCAT
AGTTGCCTGACTCCCCGTCGTGTAGATAACTACGATACGGGAGGGCTTACCATCTGGCCCCAGTGCTGCA
ATGATACCGCGAGACCCACGCTCACCGGCTCCAGATTTATCAGCAATAAACCAGCCAGCCGGAAGGGCCG
AGCGCAGAAGTGGTCCTGCAACTTTATCCGCCTCCATCCAGTCTATTAATTGTTGCCGGGAAGCTAGAGT
AAGTAGTTCGCCAGTTAATAGTTTGCGCAACGTTGTTGCCATTGCTACAGGCATCGTGGTGTCACGCTCG
TCGTTTGGTATGGCTTCATTCAGCTCCGGTTCCCAACGATCAAGGCGAGTTACATGATCCCCCATGTTGT
GCAAAAAAGCGGTTAGCTCCTTCGGTCCTCCGATCGTTGTCAGAAGTAAGTTGGCCGCAGTGTTATCACT
CATGGTTATGGCAGCACTGCATAATTCTCTTACTGTCATGCCATCCGTAAGATGCTTTTCTGTGACTGGT
GAGTACTCAACCAAGTCATTCTGAGAATAGTGTATGCGGCGACCGAGTTGCTCTTGCCCGGCGTCAATAC
GGGATAATACCGCGCCACATAGCAGAACTTTAAAAGTGCTCATCATTGGAAAACGTTCTTCGGGGCGAAA
ACTCTCAAGGATCTTACCGCTGTTGAGATCCAGTTCGATGTAACCCACTCGTGCACCCAACTGATCTTCA
GCATCTTTTACTTTCACCAGCGTTTCTGGGTGAGCAAAAACAGGAAGGCAAAATGCCGCAAAAAAGGGAA
TAAGGGCGACACGGAAATGTTGAATACTCATACTCTTCCTTTTTCAATATTATTGAAGCATTTATCAGGG
TTATTGTCTCATGAGCGGATACATATTTGAATGTATTTAGAAAAATAAACAAATAGGGGTTCCGCGCACA
TTTCCCCGAAAAGTG
